Addgene plasmid #129660: JME4599
Purpose: (Empty Backbone) NATex_CrisprCas9-yl_RFP: CAS9 vector with Nourseothricin ex marker for gRNA cloning using GoldenGate
Depositing lab: Tristan Rossignol. Depositing organization: INRAE Jouy-en-Josas. Publication: A set of Yarrowia lipolytica CRISPR/Cas9 vectors for exploiting wild-type strain diversity. Larroude M, Trabelsi H, Nicaud JM, Rossignol T. Biotechnol Lett. 2020 Jan 23. pii: 10.1007/s10529-020-02805-4. doi: 10.1007/s10529-020-02805-4. PubMed 31974649.
Backbone
  Vector backbone: pSB1A3
  Backbone size (bp): 2000
  Vector type: Yeast Expression, CRISPR
  Selectable markers: Nourseothricin
Growth in bacteria
  Bacterial resistance: Ampicillin, 100 μg/mL
  Growth temperature: 37°C
  Growth strain: DH5alpha
  Copy number: High Copy
Gene/Insert
  Cloning method: Restriction Enzyme
Terms and licenses: Academic/Nonprofit Terms; Industry Terms: Not Available to Industry
How to cite: JME4599 was a gift from Tristan Rossignol (Addgene plasmid # 129660 ; http://n2t.net/addgene:129660 ; RRID:Addgene_129660)
