[The description below was written by a language model from this plasmid's Addgene catalogue record and pLannotate feature annotations shown in this document.]
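Description:
JME4599 (NATex_CrisprCas9-yl_RFP) is an empty CRISPR/Cas9 backbone for genome editing in the yeast Yarrowia lipolytica, designed to receive a guide RNA target sequence by Golden Gate assembly. It is built on the pSB1A3 backbone and is propagated in E. coli as a high-copy plasmid through a ColE1/pUC-type origin, with ampicillin selection from the β-lactamase gene. In yeast, selection relies on nourseothricin: the feature table shows a streptothricin acetyltransferase coding sequence (sta, from Streptomyces lavendulae), which detoxifies this class of antibiotic. Being a dominant drug marker, it suits wild-type strains that lack auxotrophies. The "ex" in the marker name, together with an annotated loxP site upstream of the gene, suggests an excisable marker, although only one loxP site was detected by the annotation.

The payload has two parts. A Streptococcus pyogenes Cas9 coding sequence is followed by the S. cerevisiae CYC1 terminator; the promoter driving it is not annotated, and a roughly 1.6 kb unannotated stretch lies upstream of it. No yeast replication element or promoter for the guide RNA is identified in the table either, so the record does not state how the plasmid is maintained in Yarrowia. The guide cloning site is occupied by a bacterial mRFP1 cassette (lac promoter and operator, mRFP1, rrnB T1 and T7Te terminators) placed immediately upstream of a gRNA scaffold fragment. In this arrangement, the RFP cassette presumably acts as a visual dropout marker: successful insertion of a target sequence replaces it, so correct E. coli colonies are white rather than red. Small lacI, rop, bom and lacZα fragments appear to be remnants of earlier cloning steps.
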