Features (pLannotate 1.2.2; 20 found; start..end, strand, type, name):
     12..69      +  terminator     his operon terminator: This putative transcriptin terminator from the E. coli his operon has a 2-bp deletion introduced during synthesis. Its efficiency has not been determined.
    264..852     -  rep_origin     ori: high-copy-number ColE1/pMB1/pBR322/pUC origin of replication
   1023..1883    -  CDS            AmpR: β-lactamase; bla; confers resistance to ampicillin, carbenicillin, and related antibiotics
   1884..1988    -  promoter       AmpR promoter: bla
   2078..2121    -  terminator     bacterial terminator: putative bacterial transcription terminator
   2600..2687    +  CDS            lacI (fragment): lac repressor; lacI; The lac repressor binds to the lac operator to inhibit transcription in E. coli. This inhibition can be relieved by adding lactose or isopropyl-β-D-thiogalactopyranoside (IPTG).
   2700..2721    +  protein_bind   CAP binding site: CAP binding activates transcription in the presence of cAMP. E. coli catabolite activator protein
   2736..2766    +  promoter       lac promoter: promoter for the E. coli lac operon
   2770..2792    +  protein_bind   lac operator (fragment): The lac repressor binds to the lac operator to inhibit transcription in E. coli. This inhibition can be relieved by adding lactose or isopropyl-β-D-thiogalactopyranoside (IPTG). lac repressor encoded by lacI
   2826..3500    +  CDS            mRFP1: mRFP1 is a basic (constitutively fluorescent) red fluorescent protein published in 2002, derived from Discosoma sp.. It is reported to be a somewhat slowly-maturing monomer with low acid sensitivity.
   3548..3619    +  terminator     rrnB T1 terminator: transcription terminator T1 from the E. coli rrnB gene
   3635..3662    +  terminator     T7Te terminator: phage T7 early transcription terminator
   3696..3765    +  misc_RNA       gRNA scaffold (fragment): guide RNA scaffold for the Streptococcus pyogenes CRISPR/Cas9 system
   4007..4040    +  protein_bind   loxP: Cre-mediated recombination occurs in the 8-bp core sequence (GCATACAT). Cre recombinase
   4406..4972    +  CDS            sta: STA_STRLA - Experimental evidence at protein level: Swiss-Prot protein existence level 1. Involved in resistance to streptothricin, a broad-spectrum antibiotic produced by streptomycetes. Detoxifies streptothricin via acetylation of the beta amino group of the first beta-lysyl moiety of streptothricin. From Streptomyces lavendulae.
   5170..5203    +  CDS            rop (fragment): Rop protein, which maintains plasmids at low copy number; rop
   5305..5404    +  misc_feature   bom (fragment): basis of mobility region from pBR322
   5410..5567    -  CDS            lacZα (fragment): LacZα fragment of β-galactosidase; lacZ fragment
   7176..11279   +  CDS            cas9: CAS9_STRP1 - Also known as csn1 From Streptococcus pyogenes serotype M1.
  11323..11570   +  terminator     CYC1 terminator: S. cerevisiae CYC1; transcription terminator for CYC1
>Addgene plasmid #129660 | JME4599 | addgene full sequence | sequence record 256269 | Addgene NGS Result
TCTTCCTGCAGTCCGGCAAAAAAGGGCAAGGTGTCACCACCCTGCCCTTTTTCTTTAAAACCGAAAAGAT
TACTTCGCGTTATGCAGGCTTCCTCGCTCACTGACTCGCTGCGCTCGGTCGTTCGGCTGCGGCGAGCGGT
ATCAGCTCACTCAAAGGCGGTAATACGGTTATCCACAGAATCAGGGGATAACGCAGGAAAGAACATGTGA
GCAAAAGGCCAGCAAAAGGCCAGGAACCGTAAAAAGGCCGCGTTGCTGGCGTTTTTCCACAGGCTCCGCC
CCCCTGACGAGCATCACAAAAATCGACGCTCAAGTCAGAGGTGGCGAAACCCGACAGGACTATAAAGATA
CCAGGCGTTTCCCCCTGGAAGCTCCCTCGTGCGCTCTCCTGTTCCGACCCTGCCGCTTACCGGATACCTG
TCCGCCTTTCTCCCTTCGGGAAGCGTGGCGCTTTCTCATAGCTCACGCTGTAGGTATCTCAGTTCGGTGT
AGGTCGTTCGCTCCAAGCTGGGCTGTGTGCACGAACCCCCCGTTCAGCCCGACCGCTGCGCCTTATCCGG
TAACTATCGTCTTGAGTCCAACCCGGTAAGACACGACTTATCGCCACTGGCAGCAGCCACTGGTAACAGG
ATTAGCAGAGCGAGGTATGTAGGCGGTGCTACAGAGTTCTTGAAGTGGTGGCCTAACTACGGCTACACTA
GAAGAACAGTATTTGGTATCTGCGCTCTGCTGAAGCCAGTTACCTTCGGAAAAAGAGTTGGTAGCTCTTG
ATCCGGCAAACAAACCACCGCTGGTAGCGGTGGTTTTTTTGTTTGCAAGCAGCAGATTACGCGCAGAAAA
AAAGGATCTCAAGAAGATCCTTTGATCTTTTCTACGGGGTCTGACGCTCAGTGGAACGAAAACTCACGTT
AAGGGATTTTGGTCATGAGATTATCAAAAAGGATCTTCACCTAGATCCTTTTAAATTAAAAATGAAGTTT
TAAATCAATCTAAAGTATATATGAGTAAACTTGGTCTGACAGTTACCAATGCTTAATCAGTGAGGCACCT
ATCTCAGCGATCTGTCTATTTCGTTCATCCATAGTTGCCTGACTCCCCGTCGTGTAGATAACTACGATAC
GGGAGGGCTTACCATCTGGCCCCAGTGCTGCAATGATACCGCGCGACCCACGCTCACCGGCTCCAGATTT
ATCAGCAATAAACCAGCCAGCCGGAAGGGCCGAGCGCAGAAGTGGTCCTGCAACTTTATCCGCCTCCATC
CAGTCTATTAATTGTTGCCGGGAAGCTAGAGTAAGTAGTTCGCCAGTTAATAGTTTGCGCAACGTTGTTG
CCATTGCTACAGGCATCGTGGTGTCACGCTCGTCGTTTGGTATGGCTTCATTCAGCTCCGGTTCCCAACG
ATCAAGGCGAGTTACATGATCCCCCATGTTGTGCAAAAAAGCGGTTAGCTCCTTCGGTCCTCCGATCGTT
GTCAGAAGTAAGTTGGCCGCAGTGTTATCACTCATGGTTATGGCAGCACTGCATAATTCTCTTACTGTCA
TGCCATCCGTAAGATGCTTTTCTGTGACTGGTGAGTACTCAACCAAGTCATTCTGAGAATAGTGTATGCG
GCGACCGAGTTGCTCTTGCCCGGCGTCAATACGGGATAATACCGCGCCACATAGCAGAACTTTAAAAGTG
CTCATCATTGGAAAACGTTCTTCGGGGCGAAAACTCTCAAGGATCTTACCGCTGTTGAGATCCAGTTCGA
TGTAACCCACTCGTGCACCCAACTGATCTTCAGCATCTTTTACTTTCACCAGCGTTTCTGGGTGAGCAAA
AACAGGAAGGCAAAATGCCGCAAAAAAGGGAATAAGGGCGACACGGAAATGTTGAATACTCATACTCTTC
CTTTTTCAATATTATTGAAGCATTTATCAGGGTTATTGTCTCATGAGCGGATACATATTTGAATGTATTT
AGAAAAATAAACAAATAGGGGTTCCGCGCACATTTCCCCGAAAAGTGCCACCTGACGTCTAAGAAACCAT
TATTATCATGACATTAACCTATAAAAATAGGCGTATCACGAGGCAGAATTTCAGATAAAAAAAATCCTTA
GCTTTCGCTAAGGATGATTTCTGGAATTCGAAGAGCCTCTGACCTGACGTCCCCAGTTGCAAAAGTTGAC
ACAACTCTAGATCTGCTTCCAAATATAGAATCATAACAAGGGTTAGGGTGTGATTATATAATATTGGTCT
TAATTGATGTGCTAGGGCTTTAAAAGTTGGTTAAAATAACGCTCTAATGCCTTTTTAATATATTGTCTTT
TTCAAAATCTCAAATCGGACACTTCTTCGTGTATGAGACTCCATTTTTTGGCTCCGTCACGTGATATGTA
TTATCAGCTATAGTGGTGTAAACAAAGTTTTTTACTAGCTGTAATGGCATTTTGTCGGAGTGGTAAATCG
CCTTCTTGTTGTGCGTTCGAGTTCTGGACTCTGCACTGGGCTACTTTGAAAAATACCTCTAATGCGCCGA
TGGTTTAGTGGTAAAATCCATCGTTGCCATCGATGGGCCCCCGGTTCGAGAGACGGGGCCGGCCATCTGG
GCCCTAGAGCAATACGCAAACCGCCTCTCCCCGCGCGTTGGCCGATTCATTAATGCAGCTGGCACGACAG
GTTTCCCGACTGGAAAGCGGGCAGTGAGCGCAACGCAATTAATGTGAGTTAGCTCACTCATTAGGCACCC
CAGGCTTTACACTTTATGCTTCCGGCTCGTATGTTGTGTGGAATTGTGAGCGGATAACAATTTCACACAT
ACTAGAGAAAGAGGAGAAATACTAGATGGCTTCCTCCGAAGACGTTATCAAAGAGTTCATGCGTTTCAAA
GTTCGTATGGAAGGTTCCGTTAACGGTCACGAGTTCGAAATCGAAGGTGAAGGTGAAGGTCGTCCGTACG
AAGGTACCCAGACCGCTAAACTGAAAGTTACCAAAGGTGGTCCGCTGCCGTTCGCTTGGGACATCCTGTC
CCCGCAGTTCCAGTACGGTTCCAAAGCTTACGTTAAACACCCGGCTGACATCCCGGACTACCTGAAACTG
TCCTTCCCGGAAGGTTTCAAATGGGAACGTGTTATGAACTTCGAAGACGGTGGTGTTGTTACCGTTACCC
AGGACTCCTCCCTGCAAGACGGTGAGTTCATCTACAAAGTTAAACTGCGTGGTACCAACTTCCCGTCCGA
CGGTCCGGTTATGCAGAAAAAAACCATGGGTTGGGAAGCTTCCACCGAACGTATGTACCCGGAAGACGGT
GCTCTGAAAGGTGAAATCAAAATGCGTCTGAAACTGAAAGACGGTGGTCACTACGACGCTGAAGTTAAAA
CCACCTACATGGCTAAAAAACCGGTTCAGCTGCCGGGTGCTTACAAAACCGACATCAAACTGGACATCAC
CTCCCACAACGAAGACTACACCATCGTTGAACAGTACGAACGTGCTGAAGGTCGTCACTCCACCGGTGCT
TAATAACGCTGATAGTGCTAGTGTAGATCGCTACTAGAGCCAGGCATCAAATAAAACGAAAGGCTCAGTC
GAAAGACTGGGCCTTTCGTTTTATCTGTTGTTTGTCGGTGAACGCTCTCTACTAGAGTCACACTGGCTCA
CCTTCGGGTGGGCCTTTCTGCGTTTATATAGGCCATCTGGGCCGGGGGCGTCTCTGAGCTAGAAATAGCA
AGTTAAAATAAGGCTAGTCCGTTATCAACTTGAAAAAGTGGCACCGAGTCGGTGCTTTTTTTTACGTCTA
AGAAACCATTATTATCATGACATTAACCTATAAAAATAGGCGTATCACGAGGCCCAGATCCTCTAGAGTC
GAAGCGGCCGCTATGTCTGATAAAAGGATGTAACATAGGCAAGCTGCTCGTGAGTGTTGAGTACGAACCT
TAGATCCAAATCACCCGCACCCACGGATATACTTGCTTGAATATACAGTAGTATGCGGCCGCTAGGTTAG
GGATAACAGGGTAATGATAACTTCGTATAGCATACATTATACGAAGTTATGGGGTTGGCGGCGCATTTGT
GTCCCAAAAAACAGCCCCAATTGCCCCAATTGACCCCAAATTGACCCAGTAGCGGACCCAACCCCGGCGA
GAGCCCCCTTCACCCCACATATCAAACCTCCCCCGGTTCCCACACTTGCCGTTAAGGGCGTAGGGTACTG
CAGTCTGGAATCTACGCTTGTTCAGACTTTGTACTAGTTTCTTTGTCTGGCCATCCGGGTAACCCATGCC
GGACGCAAAATAGACTACTGAAAATTTTTTTGCTTTGTGGTTGGGACTTTAGCCAAGGGTATAAAAGACC
ACCGTCCCCGAATTACCTTTCCTCTTCTTTTCTCTCTCTCCTTGTCAACTCACACCCGAAGCACAATGAC
CACTCTGGATGACACCGCTTACCGATACCGAACTTCCGTTCCTGGCGATGCCGAGGCTATTGAGGCTCTG
GATGGATCTTTCACCACTGACACCGTTTTCCGAGTGACCGCTACTGGCGACGGCTTCACCCTGCGAGAGG
TGCCTGTCGACCCTCCTCTCACCAAGGTTTTCCCTGACGATGAGTCGGACGATGAGTCTGACGCTGGAGA
GGACGGCGACCCTGACTCTCGAACTTTCGTGGCTTACGGCGACGATGGCGACCTGGCCGGCTTTGTGGTC
GTTTCTTACTCCGGATGGAACCGACGACTGACCGTGGAGGACATCGAGGTCGCTCCTGAGCACCGAGGTC
ATGGTGTCGGACGAGCTCTGATGGGTCTGGCTACTGAGTTCGCTCGAGAGCGAGGTGCTGGCCACCTGTG
GCTCGAGGTCACCAACGTTAACGCCCCTGCTATTCATGCCTACCGACGAATGGGTTTTACCCTGTGTGGC
CTCGATACTGCCCTGTACGACGGAACCGCTTCCGATGGAGAGCAGGCCCTCTACATGTCGATGCCCTGCC
CTTAAGTGTCTGTGGTATCTAAGCTATTTATCACTCTTTACAACTTCTACCTCAACTATCTACTTTAATA
AATGAATATCGTTTATTCTCTATGATTACTGTATATGCGTTCCTCTAAGACAAATCGAATATAACTTCGT
ATAGCAGGAGTTATCCGAAGCGAGTAGGGATAACAGGGTAATACGGGGCCCTTTCGTCACGCGCGTTTCG
GTGATGACGGTGAAAACCTCTGACACATGCAGCTCCCGGTGACGGTCACAGCTTGTCTGTAAGCGGATGC
CGGGAGCAGACAAGCCCGTCAGGGCGCGTCAGCGGGTGTTGGCGGGTGTCGGGGCTGGCTTAACTATGCG
GCATCAGAGCAGATTGTACTGAGAGTGCACCATATGCGGTGTGAAATACCGCACAGATGCGTAAGGAGAA
AATACCGCATCAGGCGCCATTCGCCATTCAGGCTGCGCAACTGTTGGGAAGGGCGATCGGTGCGGGCCTC
TTCGCTATTACGCCAGCTGGCGAAAGGGGGATGTGCTGCAAGGCGATTAAGTTGGGTAACGCCAGGGTTT
TCCCAGTCACGACGTTGTAAAACGACGGCCAGTGAATTCGAGCTCGGTACCCGCTTTTCGTAGATAATGG
AATACAAATGGATATCCAGAGTATACACATGGATAGTATACACTGACACGACAATTCTGTATCTCTTTAT
GTTAACTACTGTGAGGCGTTAAATAGAGCTTGATATATAAAATGTTACATTTCACAGTCTGAACTTTTGC
AGATTACCTAATTTGGTAAGATATTAATTATGAACTGAAAGTTGATGGCATCCCTAAATTTGATGAAAGG
GGGAACCCCCGGGTTCGAAGGTACCAAGGAAGCATGCGGTACCCGAATTCGCTTCGATACGCGTATCGAT
GATACGCGTCCATGGTGAGGTGTCTCACAAGTGCCGTGCAGTCCCGCCCCCACTTGCTTCTCTTTGTGTG
TAGTGTACGTACATTATCGAGAGGGTTGTTCCCGCCCACCTCGATCCGGCATGCTGAGGTGTCTCACAAG
TGCCGTGCAGTCCCGCCCCCACTTGCTTCTCTTTGTGTGTAGTGTACGTACATTATCGAGAGGGTTGTTC
CCGCCCACCTCGATCCGGCATGCTGAGGTGTCTCACAAGTGCCGTGCAGTCCCGCCCCCACTTGCTTCTC
TTTGTGTGTAGTGTACGTACATTATCGAGAGGGTTGTTCCCGCCCACCTCGATCCGGCATGCTGAGGTGT
CTCACAAGTGCCGTGCAGTCCCGCCCCCACTTGCTTCTCTTTGTGTGTAGTGTACGTACATTATCGAGAG
GGTTGTTCCCGCCCACCTCGATCCGGCATGCTGAGGTGTCTCACAAGTGCCGTGCAGTCCCGCCCCCACT
TGCTTCTCTTTGTGTGTAGTGTACGTACATTATCGAGAGGGTTGTTCCCGCCCACCTCGATCCGGCATGC
TGAGGTGTCTCACAAGTGCCGTGCAGTCCCGCCCCCACTTGCTTCTCTTTGTGTGTAGTGTACGTACATT
ATCGAGAGGGTTGTTCCCGCCCACCTCGATCCGGCATGCTGAGGTGTCTCACAAGTGCCGTGCAGTCCCG
CCCCCACTTGCTTCTCTTTGTGTGTAGTGTACGTACATTATCGAGAGGGTTGTTCCCGCCCACCTCGATC
CGACATGTTGAGGTGTCTCACAAGTGCCGTGCAGTCCCGCCCCCACTTGCTTCTCTTTGTGTGTAGTGTA
CGTACATTATCGAGAGGGTTGTTCCCGCCCACCTCGATCCGGCATGCACTGATCACGGGCAAAAGTGCTT
CGATAGAGAGGGGGTTGGCGGCGCATTTGTGTCCCAAAAAACAGCCCCAATTGCCCCAATTGACCCCAAA
TTGACCCAGTAGCGGACCCAACCCCGGCGAGAGCCCCCTTCACCCCACATATCAAACCTCCCCCGGTTCC
CACACTTGCCGTTAAGGGCGTAGGGTACTGCAGTCTGGAATCTACGCTTGTTCAGACTTTGTACTAGTTT
CTTTGTCTGGCCATCCGGGTAACCCATGCCGGACGCAAAATAGACTACTGAAAATTTTTTTGCTTTGTGG
TTGGGACTTTAGCCAAGGGTATAAAAGACCACCGTCCCCGAATTACCTTTCCTCTTCTTTTCTCTCTCTC
CTTGTCAACTCACACCCGAAGGATCCACAACCACAATGGATAAGAAATACTCCATTGGCCTGGACATCGG
AACCAACTCCGTGGGTTGGGCCGTGATCACCGATGAGTACAAGGTGCCCTCTAAGAAATTCAAGGTCCTG
GGCAACACCGACCGACACTCCATCAAGAAGAACCTGATCGGCGCTCTGCTCTTCGACTCTGGCGAGACTG
CTGAGGCCACCCGACTGAAGCGAACCGCTCGAAGACGATACACCCGAAGAAAGAACCGAATCTGTTACCT
GCAGGAGATCTTCTCTAACGAGATGGCCAAGGTGGACGACTCTTTCTTCCACCGACTGGAGGAGTCTTTC
CTGGTGGAGGAGGACAAGAAGCACGAGCGACACCCCATCTTCGGCAACATCGTGGACGAGGTGGCCTACC
ACGAGAAGTACCCCACCATCTACCACCTGCGAAAGAAGCTGGTGGACTCTACCGACAAGGCCGACCTGCG
ACTGATCTACCTGGCCCTGGCCCACATGATCAAGTTCCGAGGCCACTTCCTGATCGAGGGCGACCTGAAC
CCCGACAACTCTGACGTGGACAAGCTGTTCATCCAGCTGGTGCAGACCTACAACCAGCTCTTCGAAGAGA
ACCCCATTAACGCTTCTGGCGTGGATGCTAAGGCCATCCTGTCTGCCCGACTGTCTAAGTCTCGACGACT
CGAGAACCTGATTGCTCAGCTCCCCGGAGAGAAGAAGAACGGTCTGTTCGGAAACCTGATTGCTCTGTCC
CTGGGTCTGACCCCTAACTTCAAGTCCAACTTCGATCTGGCTGAGGACGCTAAGCTGCAGCTGTCTAAGG
ACACCTACGACGATGACCTGGATAACCTGCTCGCCCAGATTGGCGACCAGTACGCCGACCTGTTCCTGGC
CGCCAAGAACCTGTCTGACGCCATCCTGCTGTCTGACATCCTGCGAGTGAACACCGAGATCACCAAGGCC
CCCCTGTCTGCCTCCATGATTAAGCGATACGATGAGCACCACCAGGATCTGACCCTCCTCAAGGCTCTGG
TCCGACAGCAGCTGCCCGAGAAGTACAAGGAGATTTTCTTCGACCAGTCTAAGAACGGCTACGCCGGCTA
CATCGACGGCGGCGCCTCTCAGGAGGAGTTCTACAAGTTCATTAAGCCCATCCTGGAGAAGATGGACGGA
ACCGAGGAACTGCTCGTGAAGCTGAACCGAGAGGACCTCCTGCGAAAGCAGCGAACCTTCGACAACGGCT
CTATCCCCCACCAGATCCACCTGGGCGAGCTGCACGCCATCCTGCGACGACAGGAGGACTTCTACCCCTT
CCTGAAGGACAACCGAGAGAAGATCGAGAAGATCCTGACCTTCCGAATCCCCTACTACGTGGGACCCCTG
GCCCGAGGAAACTCTCGATTCGCTTGGATGACCCGAAAGTCTGAGGAGACTATTACCCCCTGGAACTTCG
AGGAGGTGGTGGATAAGGGCGCCTCTGCTCAGTCTTTCATCGAGCGAATGACCAACTTCGACAAGAACCT
CCCCAACGAGAAGGTCCTGCCCAAGCACTCTCTGCTCTACGAGTACTTCACCGTCTACAACGAGCTCACC
AAGGTCAAGTACGTGACCGAGGGAATGCGAAAGCCCGCTTTCCTGTCTGGAGAGCAGAAGAAGGCTATTG
TGGATCTGCTCTTCAAGACTAACCGAAAGGTCACCGTCAAGCAGCTGAAGGAGGATTACTTCAAGAAGAT
TGAGTGTTTCGATTCTGTCGAGATCTCCGGCGTCGAGGACCGATTCAACGCCTCTCTGGGTACCTACCAC
GACCTGCTGAAGATTATCAAGGACAAGGATTTCCTGGATAACGAGGAGAACGAGGATATTCTCGAGGACA
TTGTCCTGACCCTCACCCTGTTCGAGGATCGAGAGATGATTGAGGAGCGACTCAAGACCTACGCTCACCT
GTTCGACGACAAGGTGATGAAGCAGCTGAAGCGACGACGATACACCGGCTGGGGCCGACTGTCTCGAAAG
CTGATCAACGGCATCCGAGACAAGCAGTCTGGCAAGACCATCCTGGACTTCCTGAAGTCTGACGGCTTCG
CCAACCGAAACTTCATGCAGCTGATCCACGACGACTCTCTGACCTTCAAGGAGGACATCCAGAAGGCCCA
GGTGTCTGGCCAGGGCGACTCTCTGCACGAGCACATCGCCAACCTGGCCGGCTCTCCCGCCATTAAGAAA
GGTATCCTGCAGACCGTCAAGGTGGTCGATGAGCTCGTCAAGGTGATGGGCCGACACAAGCCCGAGAACA
TTGTCATTGAGATGGCTCGAGAGAACCAGACTACTCAGAAGGGTCAGAAAAACTCCCGAGAGCGAATGAA
GCGAATTGAGGAAGGTATTAAGGAGCTGGGCTCCCAGATTCTCAAGGAGCATCCCGTGGAGAACACTCAG
CTCCAGAACGAGAAGCTGTACCTGTACTATCTGCAGAACGGTCGAGACATGTACGTCGACCAGGAGCTGG
ATATCAACCGACTCTCCGACTACGATGTGGACCACATTGTGCCCCAGTCCTTCCTGAAGGACGATTCTAT
CGATAACAAGGTGCTGACCCGATCCGACAAGAACCGAGGCAAGTCTGACAACGTGCCCTCCGAGGAGGTG
GTCAAGAAGATGAAGAACTACTGGCGACAGCTGCTGAACGCCAAGCTGATTACCCAGCGAAAGTTCGACA
ACCTGACCAAGGCCGAGCGAGGCGGCCTGTCTGAGCTGGACAAGGCCGGCTTCATCAAGCGACAGCTGGT
GGAGACTCGACAGATCACCAAGCACGTGGCCCAGATCCTGGACTCTCGAATGAACACCAAGTACGACGAG
AACGACAAGCTGATCCGAGAGGTGAAGGTGATCACCCTGAAGTCTAAGCTGGTGTCTGACTTCCGAAAGG
ACTTCCAGTTCTACAAGGTGCGAGAGATTAACAACTACCACCACGCCCACGATGCCTACCTGAACGCTGT
CGTGGGCACCGCCCTCATCAAGAAGTATCCCAAGCTGGAGTCCGAGTTCGTCTACGGCGACTACAAGGTC
TACGATGTGCGAAAAATGATTGCCAAGTCCGAGCAGGAGATTGGCAAGGCTACCGCCAAGTACTTCTTCT
ACTCCAACATTATGAACTTCTTCAAGACCGAGATTACCCTGGCTAACGGCGAGATTCGAAAGCGACCCCT
CATTGAGACTAACGGAGAGACTGGTGAGATCGTGTGGGACAAGGGACGAGACTTCGCCACCGTGCGAAAG
GTGCTGTCTATGCCCCAGGTGAACATCGTGAAGAAGACCGAGGTGCAGACCGGAGGTTTCTCTAAGGAGT
CCATCCTGCCCAAGCGAAACTCTGACAAGCTGATCGCCCGAAAGAAGGACTGGGACCCCAAGAAGTACGG
AGGTTTCGACTCTCCCACCGTGGCTTACTCTGTGCTGGTGGTGGCCAAGGTGGAGAAGGGCAAGTCTAAG
AAGCTGAAGTCTGTGAAGGAGCTGCTGGGCATTACCATCATGGAGCGATCTTCTTTCGAGAAGAACCCCA
TTGACTTCCTGGAGGCCAAGGGATACAAGGAGGTGAAGAAAGATCTGATTATCAAGCTCCCCAAGTACTC
TCTGTTCGAGCTGGAGAACGGACGAAAGCGAATGCTGGCCTCTGCCGGCGAGCTGCAGAAGGGAAACGAG
CTGGCCCTGCCCTCCAAGTACGTCAACTTCCTGTACCTCGCCTCCCATTACGAGAAGCTGAAGGGCTCTC
CCGAGGATAACGAGCAGAAGCAGCTCTTCGTGGAGCAGCATAAGCACTACCTGGACGAGATCATCGAGCA
GATTTCTGAGTTCTCTAAGCGAGTGATCCTGGCTGACGCCAACCTGGATAAGGTGCTGTCTGCTTACAAC
AAGCACCGAGACAAGCCCATTCGAGAGCAGGCTGAGAACATCATTCACCTGTTCACCCTGACCAACCTGG
GAGCCCCCGCTGCCTTCAAGTACTTCGACACCACCATCGACCGAAAGCGATACACCTCTACCAAGGAGGT
GCTGGACGCCACCCTGATCCACCAGTCTATCACCGGCCTGTACGAGACTCGAATCGACCTGTCTCAGCTG
GGCGGCGACTCTCGAGCCGACCCCAAGAAGAAGCGAAAGGTGTAAGCTAGCCTCATGTAATTAGTTATGT
CACGCTTACATTCACGCCCTCCCCCCACATCCGCTCTAACCGAAAAGGAAGGAGTTAGACAACCTGAAGT
CTAGGTCCCTATTTATTTTTTTATAGTTATGTTAGTATTAAGAACGTTATTTATATTTCAAATTTTTCTT
TTTTTTCTGTACAGACGCGTGTACGCATGTAACATTATACTGAAAACCTTGCTTGAGAAGGTTTTGGGAC
GCTCGAAGGCTTTAATTTGCAAGCTTGGCGGTCT
